>Addgene plasmid #38200 | Phi80 JQ929582 | depositor partial sequence | sequence record 48278 | Insert sequence
GAATTCGCGGCCGCTTCTAGAGTTATCAACGATGTCCTAATTTCGACGGAAGGTCACAATAACGGGCTAC
GGCTACTTCATGTTGTTCAACGTAGGTTTCTTTATCAGCTTCTTTAATACGTTCTAAGCGACGATCAACA
TAGTATACTCCAGGCATTTTAAGGTTTTTAGCGGGTTTTTTGGAACGATAGGTTGTTTTCAGGTTGCAGA
TTAAATGACCGCCTCCAACTAATTTCAGTGCCATGTCTGCGCGTCCTTCTAAGCCACCGTCCGCAGGATA
TAAGGTTTCTGTTGATGCTTCCCAACCAAGAGTTTTTTTTTGCATTACGGGTCCGTTACTCGGGAAATTT
ACGCCACGGATTTTAACATTGTAAATCAGACAGCCATCTTGTAAACTCGTATCTTGAGTTGCTGTAAGTA
CACCGCCATCTTCATAAGTTGTTACACGTTCCCAGGTAAAGCCTTCAGGAAAGGACTGTTTAAAAAAGTC
AGGAATGCCTTGGGTGTGATTGATAAAAGTTTTAGACCCGTACATAAAGCTCGTTGCGAGAATGTCAAAC
GCAAAGGGCAGGGGTCCACCTTCAACTGCTTTGATGCGCATTGTTTGTGTGCCTTCATATGGTTTACCTT
CACCTTCGGATGTGCATTTGAAATGATGATTGTTGACAGTACCTTCCATATATAATTTCATGTGCATATT
TTCTTTAATTAATTCTGACATTAATATATACCTCTTAATTTTTACTAGTCGGCCGGCTTGTCGACGACGG
CGGTCTCAGTGGTGTACGGTACAAACCCAATAGCGAGGAGGTAAATTGTAAGCTTTAGGGAAACGACATT
TACTGACGCGACTTTCTCAAAGCTAGGGTGTTGGCCTGAACTGTACGCTTGGAGTTGTAGGACAGACATA
AAAGTATCAGATACGCACACTAACCATCTGCTAGCATTATACCTAGGACTGAGCTAGCTGTCAAGTGACA
ACTGTATAGGCGCGAGAGCGACGGCGTGCTTCCGGACCGGGCCTTAGCGAGCGTTAGCACGGTAGTAGAC
CTTTGGGGTTGAATAACCGGCTTATCGGTCAGTTTCACCTGATTTACGTAAAAACCCGCTTCGGCGGGTT
TTTGCTTTTGGAGGGGCAGAAAGATGAATGACTGTCCACGACGCTATACCCAAAAGAAAATCTATTGTAC
TAATCGGCTTCAACGTGCCGCACGGGTGGCACCTCAGGAGGGGCCCGGATGATCCTGACGACGGAGACCG
CGGTGGTTGACCAGACAAACCACGATACTAGAGAAAAGATCTTTTAAGAAGGAGATATACATATGCGTAA
AGGCGAAGAGCTGTTCACTGGTGTCGTCCCTATTCTGGTGGAACTGGATGGTGATGTCAACGGTCATAAG
TTTTCCGTGCGTGGCGAGGGTGAAGGTGACGCAACTAATGGTAAACTGACGCTGAAGTTCATCTGTACTA
CTGGTAAACTGCCGGTACCTTGGCCGACTCTGGTAACGACGCTGACTTATGGTGTTCAGTGCTTTGCTCG
TTATCCGGACCATATGAAGCAGCATGACTTCTTCAAGTCCGCCATGCCGGAAGGCTATGTGCAGGAACGC
ACGATTTCCTTTAAGGATGACGGCACGTACAAAACGCGTGCGGAAGTGAAATTTGAAGGCGATACCCTGG
TAAACCGCATTGAGCTGAAAGGCATTGACTTTAAAGAAGACGGCAATATCCTGGGCCATAAGCTGGAATA
CAATTTTAACAGCCACAATGTTTACATCACCGCCGATAAACAAAAAAATGGCATTAAAGCGAATTTTAAA
ATTCGCCACAACGTGGAGGATGGCAGCGTGCAGCTGGCTGATCACTACCAGCAAAACACTCCAATCGGTG
ATGGTCCTGTTCTGCTGCCAGACAATCACTATCTGAGCACGCAAAGCGTTCTGTCTAAAGATCCGAACGA
GAAACGCGATCATATGGTTCTGCTGGAGTTCGTAACCGCAGCGGGCATCACGCATGGTATGGATGAACTG
TACAAATGATGATACTAGAGCCAGGCATCAAATAAAACGAAAGGCTCAGTCGAAAGACTGGGCCTTTCGT
TTTATCTGTTGTTTGTCGGTGAACGCTCTCTACTAGAGTCACACTGGCTCACCTTCGGGTGGGCCTTTCT
GCGTTTATATACTAGTAGCGGCCGCTGCAG
