>Addgene plasmid #38200 | Phi80 JQ929582 | addgene partial sequence | sequence record 93913 | BB/S/F-suffix 5'-CTGCAGCGGCCGCTACTAGT-3'
CCGAAGGTGAGCCAGTGTGACTCTAGTAGAGAGCGTTCACCGACAAACAACAGATAAAACGAAAGGCCCA
GTCTTTCGACTGAGCCTTTCGTTTTATTTGATGCCTGGCTCTAGTATCATCATTTGTACAGTTCATCCAT
ACCATGCGTGATGCCCGCTGCGGTTACGAACTCCAGCAGAACCATATGATCGCGTTTCTCGTTCGGATCT
TTAGACAGAACGCTTTGCGTGCTCAGATAGTGATTGTCTGGCAGCAGAACAGGACCATCACCGATTGGAG
TGTTTTGCTGGTAGTGATCAGCCAGCTGCACGCTGCCATCCTCCACGTTGTGGCGAATTTTAAAATTCGC
TTTAATGCCATTTTTTTGTTTATCGGCGGTGATGTAAACATTGTGGCTGTTAAAATTGTATTCCAGCTTA
TGGCCCAGGATATTGCCGTCTTCTTTAAAGTCAATGCCTTTCAGCTCAATGCGGTTTACCAGGGTATCGC
CTTCAAATTTCACTTCCGCACGCGTTTTGTACGTGCCGTCATCCTTAAAGGAAATCGTGCGTTCCTGCAC
ATAGCCTTCCGGCATGGCGGACTTGAAGAAGTCATGCTGCTTCATATGGTCCGGATAACGAGCAAAGCAC
TGAACACCATAAGTCAGCGTCGTTACCAGAGTCGGCCAAGGTACCGGCAGTTTACCAGTAGTACAGATGA
ACTTCAGCGTCAGTTTACCATTAGTTGCGTCACCTTCACCCTCGCCACGCACGGAAAACTTATGACCGTT
GACATCACCATCCAGTTCCACCAGAATA
