>Addgene plasmid #38200 | Phi80 JQ929582 | addgene partial sequence | sequence record 100036 | phi80-rev 5'-tttgggtatagcgtcgtgga-3'
GCCTCAAAGCAAAAACCCGCCGAAGCGGGTTTTTACGTAAATCAGGTGAAACTGACCGATAAGCCGGTTA
TTCAACCCCAAAGGTCTACTACCGTGCTAACGCTCGCTAAGGCCCGGTCCGGAAGCACGCCGTCGCTCTC
GCGCCTATACAGTTGTCACTTGACAGCTAGCTCAGTCCTAGGTATAATGCTAGCAGATGGTTAGTGTGCG
TATCTGATACTTTTATGTCTGTCCTACAACTCCAAGCGTACAGTTCAGGCCAACACCCTAGCTTTGAGAA
AGTCGCGTCAGTAAATGTCGTTTCCCTAAAGCTTACAATTTACCTCCTCGCTATTGGGTTTGTACCGTAC
ACCACTGAGACCGCCGTCGTCGACAAGCCGGCCGACTCTAGTAAAATTAAGAGGTATATATTAATGTCAG
AATTAATTAAAGAAAATATGCACATGAAATTATATATGGAAGGTACTGTCAACAATCATCATTTCAAATG
CACATCCGAAGGTGAAGGTAAACCATATGAAGGCACACAAACAATGCGCATCAAAGCAGTTGAAGGTGGA
CCCCTGCCCTTTGCGTTTGACATTCTCGCAACGAGCTTTATGTACGGGTCTAAAACTTTTATCAATCACA
CCCAAGGCATTCCTGACTTTTTTAAACAGTCCTTTCCTGAAGGCTTTACCTGGGAACGTGTAACAACTTA
TGAAGATGGCGGTGTACTTACAGCAACTCAAGATACGAGTTTACAAGATGGCTGTCTGATTTACAATGTT
AAAATCCGTGGCGTAAATTTCCCGAGTAACGGACCCGTAATGCAAAAAAAAACTCTTGGTTGGGAAGCAT
CAACAGAAACCTTATATCCTGCGGACGGTGGCTTAGAAGGACGCGCAGACATGGCACTGAAATTAGTTGG
AGGCGGTCATTTAATCTGCAACCTGAAAACAACCTATC
