[The description below was written by a language model from this plasmid's Addgene catalogue record.]
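Description:
Phi80 JQ929582 is a synthetic-biology integration vector built on a Phi80 backbone and intended for single-copy insertion of a recombinase-addressable reporter cassette into the Escherichia coli chromosome. It carries an R6K origin of replication, which depends on the pi protein supplied in trans, so the plasmid is maintained only in pir-expressing host strains; in ordinary strains it cannot replicate. This conditional replication makes kanamycin selection report chromosomal integration rather than episomal maintenance. According to the depositor's comments, integration is achieved by transforming a target strain that already holds the pAH123 helper plasmid. That helper belongs to the conditional-replication, integration and modular plasmid system, in which a phage integrase provided in trans inserts the vector at the corresponding phage attachment site. Copy number is recorded as unknown.

The payload comprises two synthetic fluorescent protein genes, the far-red reporter mKate2 (about 850 bp) and superfolder GFP (about 812 bp). The depositor notes that this version of the construct contains attL and attR sites, the "LR" state, which are the products of serine integrase recombination between attB and attP. In the associated work on rewritable digital data storage in living cells, controlling recombination directionality switches a DNA element between two states. The two colours presumably report which state the element is in, although the record does not spell out the arrangement. It also does not name the promoter driving the reporters, the identity of the recombinase acting on the att sites, or the terminators, and no feature table is available to confirm the layout.
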