Addgene plasmid #38200: Phi80 JQ929582
Depositing lab: Drew Endy. Depositing organization: Stanford University. Publication: Rewritable digital data storage in live cells via engineered control of recombination directionality. Bonnet J, Subsoontorn P, Endy D. Proc Natl Acad Sci U S A. 2012 Jun 5;109(23):8884-9. Epub 2012 May 21. 10.1073/pnas.1202344109 PubMed 22615351.
Backbone
  Vector backbone: Phi80
  Vector type: Synthetic Biology ; Integration vector
Growth in bacteria
  Bacterial resistance: Kanamycin, 50 μg/mL
  Growth temperature: 37°C
  Growth strain: pir2+
  Copy number: Unknown
Gene/Insert 1
  Gene/Insert name: mKate2
  Species: Synthetic
  Insert size (bp): 850
  Cloning method: Unknown
  Sequencing primers: 5′ EGFP-N; 3′ EGFP-C
Gene/Insert 2
  Gene/Insert name: Superfolder GFP
  Species: Synthetic
  Insert size (bp): 812
Terms and licenses: Academic/Nonprofit Terms; Industry Terms: Not Available to Industry
Depositor comments: This construct has attL and attR sites (LR). To integrate on your favorite E.coli strain, transform in strain containing the pAH123 plasmid (Haldimann et al., J of Bacteriology 2001). Contains a R6K origin of replication, will only replicate in pir2+ strains.
How to cite: Phi80 JQ929582 was a gift from Drew Endy (Addgene plasmid # 38200 ; http://n2t.net/addgene:38200 ; RRID:Addgene_38200)
